>Addgene plasmid #245674 | pICSL60026 | addgene full sequence | sequence record 495496 | Addgene NGS Result
TTGAGATCCTTTTTTTCTGCGCGTAATCTGCTGCTTGCAAACAAAAAAACCACCGCTACCAGCGGTGGTT
TGTTTGCCGGATCAAGAGCTACCAACTCTTTTTCCGAAGGTAACTGGCTTCAGCAGAGCGCAGATACCAA
ATACTGTTCTTCTAGTGTAGCCGTAGTTAGGCCACCACTTCAAGAACTCTGTAGCACCGCCTACATACCT
CGCTCTGCTAATCCTGTTACCAGTGGCTGCTGCCAGTGGCGATAAGTCGTGTCTTACCGGGTTGGACTCA
AGACGATAGTTACCGGATAAGGCGCAGCGGTCGGGCTGAACGGGGGGTTCGTGCACACAGCCCAGCTTGG
AGCGAACGACCTACACCGAACTGAGATACCTACAGCGTGAGCTATGAGAAAGCGCCACGCTTCCCGAAGG
GAGAAAGGCGGACAGGTATCCGGTAAGCGGCAGGGTCGGAACAGGAGAGCGCACGAGGGAGCTTCCAGGG
GGAAACGCCTGGTATCTTTATAGTCCTGTCGGGTTTCGCCACCTCTGACTTGAGCGTCGATTTTTGTGAT
GCTCGTCAGGGGGGCGGAGCCTATGGAAAAACGCCAGCAACGCGGCCTTTTTACGGTTCCTGGCCTTTTG
CTGGCCTTTTGCTCACATGTTCTTTCCTGCGTTATCCCCTGATTCTGTGGATAACCGTATTACCGCCTTT
GAGTGAGCTGATACCGCTCGCCGCAGCCGAACGACCGAGCGCAGCGAGTCAGTGAGCGAGGAAGCGGAAG
AGCGCCCAATACGCAAACCGCCTCTCCCCGCGCGTTGGCCGATTCATTAATCACTCTGTGGTCTCAGCTT
CAAAGCAGAATGCTGAGCTAAAAGAAAGGCTTTTTCCATTTTCGAGAGACAATGAGAAAAGAAGAAGAAG
AAGAAGAAGAAGAAGAAGAAGAAAAGAGTAAATAATAAAGCCCCACAGGAGGCGAAGTTCTTGTAGCTCC
ATGTTATCTAAGTTATTGATATTGTTTGCCCTATATTTTATTTCTGTCATTGTGTATGTTTTGTTCAGTT
TCGATCTCCTTGCAAAATGCAGAGATTATGAGATGAATAAACTAAGTTATATTATTATACGTGTTAATAT
TCTCCTCCTCTCTCTAGCTAGCCTTTTGTTTTCTCTTTTTCTTATTTGATTTTCTTTAAATCAATCCATT
TTAGGAGAGGGCCAGGGAGTGATCCAGCAAAACATGAAGATTAGAAGAAACTTCCCTCTTTTTTTTCCTG
AAAACAATTTAACGTCGAGATTTATCTCTTTTTGTAATGGAATCATTTCTACAGTTATGACTAGAATACA
GCATTCCCAGAAAGAGAAACAGAAGAAATATACAAACTTTCATTTTGAGAGCAGCACCTCGTCTATTGAT
TGCAGATAATATGCTTCTCATTTGTATTTCCTTTTGATTATTTTTGTTTCTATCCCTTTGTTTGAGTCAA
TCTCAAATATTCGGTCATTGTTGGTATGAAAAATCAAGCAGTTCATGTTAAGAGTCAATTTAAAATTAAT
ATTTTTATATAGAGTTGTATGTGAAATGATGTTGTGATTTGGTATATATGGATAAAGAGCTTGTCAGTTC
ATTTTTGTCTCATTTTTTTGGTATCCAAATAAGAAACACAAAAGGGATATGTCCCTCTACTATCAAATAT
TAGTTATAAGTATTCATGTTATACTATTCGATATTTTCTACCCCAATCGTTACCTATTTAAAAGTATTTA
CCCCTCCATCTATCAAACCCCTGGACCCAGCTTTCCTATTACATGTGGCTTCATCTTAAGCCCCCAAACC
TTTTTCTTATTTTTGATTTTTAAAGGCTCATCTTAAAATTTATTACTCAAATTAATACCTCTTAATAACC
CACCTCAAGGACCCAGTAATTAAATATCCAATTAGCTCCAGTAATTGGGGTTCATATTAGCTCCAGTCTT
AAATTTTAAAGGCGATGATCGTATTCCTCCACTTGGTTCATTTATACTCAAAGAATACTCAATGTCTTTA
GTGTTTAGATAACTTTTTGTAAATCATATAGATTGTTTTAACAAAAAACAATTCAATAGTAGATTTTCAC
ATGAAAGTTACATAAAAATTCTTTAAAATTACTTTCTCAAAAAATTGTTCCAAACATATTATCCCACAAT
TAAACTCAATCTGTTTTTCGAAACCTAAATCAAAACCAATCCAACTACCTTATATAATATATAATCAATA
CATTGTAAAGAACTGCATGTTCTTTTAAATTTTGGGGGCAAAGTTATTCCGTACGTTCACACATGTACTA
ATAGGAGGTAATAAATGATATGTGAAACAATCGAGGTGTAAACAAGCTAGCATCGCTTGAGACCACGAAG
TGGCTCTTCAGTGGACGAAAGGGCCTCGTGATACGCCTATTTTTATAGGTTAATGTCATGATAATAATGG
TTTCTTAGACGTCAGGTGGCACTTTTCGGGGAAATGTGCGCGGAACCCCTATTTGTTTATTTTTCTAAAT
ACATTCAAATATGTATCCGCTCATGAGACAATAACCCTGATAAATGCTTCAATAATATTGAAAAAGGAAG
AGTATGCGCTCACGCAACTGGTCCAGAACCTTGACCGAACGCAGCGGTGGTAACGGCGCAGTGGCGGTTT
TCATGGCTTGTTATGACTGTTTTTTTTTGGGGTACAGTCTATGCCTCGGGCATCCAAGCAGCAAGCGCGT
TACGCCGTGGGTCGATGTTTGATGTTATGGAGCAGCAACGATGTTACGCAGCAGGGCAGTCGCCCTAAAA
CAAAGTTAAACATCATGAGGGAAGCGGTGATCGCCGAAGTATCGACTCAACTATCAGAGGTAGTTGGCGT
CATCGAGCGCCATCTCGAACCGACGTTGCTGGCCGTACATTTGTACGGCTCCGCAGTGGATGGCGGCCTG
AAGCCACACAGCGATATTGATTTGCTGGTTACGGTGACCGTAAGGCTTGATGAAACAACGCGGCGAGCTT
TGATCAACGACCTTTTGGAAACTTCGGCTTCCCCTGGAGAGAGCGAGATTCTCCGCGCTGTAGAAGTCAC
CATTGTTGTGCACGACGACATCATTCCGTGGCGTTATCCAGCTAAGCGCGAACTGCAATTTGGAGAATGG
CAGCGCAATGACATTCTTGCAGGTATCTTCGAGCCAGCCACGATCGACATTGATCTGGCTATCTTGCTGA
CAAAAGCAAGAGAACATAGCGTTGCCTTGGTAGGTCCAGCGGCGGAGGAACTCTTTGATCCGGTTCCTGA
ACAGGATCTATTTGAGGCGCTAAATGAAACCTTAACGCTATGGAACTCGCCGCCCGACTGGGCTGGCGAT
GAGCGAAATGTAGTGCTTACGTTGTCCCGCATTTGGTACAGCGCAGTAACCGGCAAAATCGCGCCGAAGG
ATGTCGCTGCCGACTGGGCAATGGAGCGCCTGCCGGCCCAGTATCAGCCCGTCATACTTGAAGCTAGACA
GGCTTATCTTGGACAAGAAGAAGATCGCTTGGCCTCGCGCGCAGATCAGTTGGAAGAATTTGTCCATTAC
GTAAAAGGCGAGATCACCAAGGTAGTCGGCAAATAACTGTCAGACCAAGTTTACTCATATATACTTTAGA
TTGATTTAAAACTTCATTTTTAATTTAAAAGGATCTAGGTGAAGATCCTTTTTGATAATCTCATGACCAA
AATCCCTTAACGTGAGTTTTCGTTCCACTGAGCGTCAGACCCCGTAGAAAAGATCAAAGGATCTTC
Features (pLannotate 1.2.2; 6 found; start..end, strand, type, name):
      1..589     +  rep_origin     ori: high-copy-number ColE1/pMB1/pBR322/pUC origin of replication
    772..821     +  CDS            lacI (fragment): lac repressor; lacI; The lac repressor binds to the lac operator to inhibit transcription in E. coli. This inhibition can be relieved by adding lactose or isopropyl-β-D-thiogalactopyranoside (IPTG).
   2489..2593    +  promoter       AmpR promoter: bla
   2584..2664    -  CDS            int (fragment): INT2_ECOLX - Protein inferred from homology: Swiss-Prot protein existence level 3. Putative integrase believed to be involved in the insertion of antibiotic resistance genes into plasmids and transposons. From Escherichia coli.
   2752..2808    +  CDS            GmR (fragment): gentamycin acetyltransferase; aacC1; confers resistance to gentamycin
   2815..3603    +  CDS            aadA: S3AD_ECOLX - Experimental evidence at protein level: Swiss-Prot protein existence level 1. Mediates bacterial resistance to the antibiotics streptomycin and spectinomycin. From Escherichia coli.
