[The description below was written by a language model from this plasmid's Addgene catalogue record and pLannotate feature annotations shown in this document.]
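Description:
pICSL60026 is a Level 0 Golden Gate part plasmid for synthetic biology, built in the pICH41276 backbone and intended as a standardised terminator module for MoClo-syntax assemblies. It is maintained in E. coli as a high-copy plasmid through a ColE1/pUC-type origin of replication and is selected with spectinomycin. The feature table identifies the resistance gene as aadA, which confers streptomycin/spectinomycin resistance, positioned downstream of a bla (AmpR) promoter. The short annotated fragments of lacI, an integrase and a gentamicin acetyltransferase gene appear to be backbone remnants flanking the part site and the aadA cassette, not functional genes.

The payload is a synthetic insert of about 1.5 kb described as a truncated extensin "EU" terminator combined with an NbACT terminator, a double-terminator arrangement whose names suggest plant-derived 3′ regulatory sequences. The record lists the species only as synthetic and does not elaborate on the origin of each element. The automated annotation did not detect any features within the insert, which presumably lies in the unannotated stretch between the lacI fragment and the AmpR promoter. The part is defined by GCTT and CGCT fusion overhangs, which in the MoClo syntax place it after the coding sequence, in the 3′ UTR/terminator position of a transcription unit. Internal BsaI and BpiI recognition sites were removed by point mutation so that the module stays intact during Type IIS digestion-ligation reactions. It is typically combined with promoter and coding-sequence Level 0 parts in a one-pot reaction to build Level 1 transcription units, where it would supply transcription termination and polyadenylation signals.
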