Addgene plasmid #245674: pICSL60026
Purpose: Level 0 Golden Gate part Extensin-Truncated-EU + NbACT terminator, GCTT - CGCT
Depositing lab: Mark Youles. Depositing organization: Sainsbury Laboratory, Norwich.
Backbone
  Vector backbone: pICH41276
  Backbone size w/o insert (bp): 2249
  Vector type: Synthetic Biology
Growth in bacteria
  Bacterial resistance: Spectinomycin, 50 μg/mL
  Growth temperature: 37°C
  Growth strain: DH5alpha
  Copy number: High Copy
Gene/Insert
  Gene/Insert name: Extensin-Truncated-EU + NbACT terminator
  Species: Synthetic
  Insert size (bp): 1527
  Mutation: BsaI/BpiI sites removed by point-mutation
  Cloning method: Restriction Enzyme; 5′ cloning site BsaI (destroyed during cloning); 3′ cloning site BsaI (destroyed during cloning)
  Sequencing primers: 5′ TCACATGTTCTTTCCTGCG; 3′ GTCTCATGAGCGGATACATATTTGAATG
Terms and licenses: Academic/Nonprofit Terms; Industry Terms: Not Available to Industry
Depositor comments: Level 0 terminator module used for GoldenGate assemblies using the MoClo overhang syntax
How to cite: pICSL60026 was a gift from Mark Youles (Addgene plasmid # 245674 ; http://n2t.net/addgene:245674 ; RRID:Addgene_245674)
